>Addgene plasmid #141941 | TFORF2145 | addgene full sequence | sequence record 415090 | Addgene NGS Result
TTAATGTAGTCTTATGCAATACTCTTGTAGTCTTGCAACATGGTAACGATGAGTTAGCAACATGCCTTAC
AAGGAGAGAAAAAGCACCGTGCATGCCGATTGGTGGAAGTAAGGTGGTACGATCGTGCCTTATTAGGAAG
GCAACAGACGGGTCTGACATGGATTGGACGAACCACTGAATTGCCGCATTGCAGAGATATTGTATTTAAG
TGCCTAGCTCGATACATAAACGGGTCTCTCTGGTTAGACCAGATCTGAGCCTGGGAGCTCTCTGGCTAAC
TAGGGAACCCACTGCTTAAGCCTCAATAAAGCTTGCCTTGAGTGCTTCAAGTAGTGTGTGCCCGTCTGTT
GTGTGACTCTGGTAACTAGAGATCCCTCAGACCCTTTTAGTCAGTGTGGAAAATCTCTAGCAGTGGCGCC
CGAACAGGGACTTGAAAGCGAAAGGGAAACCAGAGGAGCTCTCTCGACGCAGGACTCGGCTTGCTGAAGC
GCGCACGGCAAGAGGCGAGGGGCGGCGACTGGTGAGTACGCCAAAAATTTTGACTAGCGGAGGCTAGAAG
GAGAGAGATGGGTGCGAGAGCGTCAGTATTAAGCGGGGGAGAATTAGATCGCGATGGGAAAAAATTCGGT
TAAGGCCAGGGGGAAAGAAAAAATATAAATTAAAACATATAGTATGGGCAAGCAGGGAGCTAGAACGATT
CGCAGTTAATCCTGGCCTGTTAGAAACATCAGAAGGCTGTAGACAAATACTGGGACAGCTACAACCATCC
CTTCAGACAGGATCAGAAGAACTTAGATCATTATATAATACAGTAGCAACCCTCTATTGTGTGCATCAAA
GGATAGAGATAAAAGACACCAAGGAAGCTTTAGACAAGATAGAGGAAGAGCAAAACAAAAGTAAGACCAC
CGCACAGCAAGCGGCCGCTGATCTTCAGACCTGGAGGAGGAGATATGAGGGACAATTGGAGAAGTGAATT
ATATAAATATAAAGTAGTAAAAATTGAACCATTAGGAGTAGCACCCACCAAGGCAAAGAGAAGAGTGGTG
CAGAGAGAAAAAAGAGCAGTGGGAATAGGAGCTTTGTTCCTTGGGTTCTTGGGAGCAGCAGGAAGCACTA
TGGGCGCAGCGTCAATGACGCTGACGGTACAGGCCAGACAATTATTGTCTGGTATAGTGCAGCAGCAGAA
CAATTTGCTGAGGGCTATTGAGGCGCAACAGCATCTGTTGCAACTCACAGTCTGGGGCATCAAGCAGCTC
CAGGCAAGAATCCTGGCTGTGGAAAGATACCTAAAGGATCAACAGCTCCTGGGGATTTGGGGTTGCTCTG
GAAAACTCATTTGCACCACTGCTGTGCCTTGGAATGCTAGTTGGAGTAATAAATCTCTGGAACAGATTTG
GAATCACACGACCTGGATGGAGTGGGACAGAGAAATTAACAATTACACAAGCTTAATACACTCCTTAATT
GAAGAATCGCAAAACCAGCAAGAAAAGAATGAACAAGAATTATTGGAATTAGATAAATGGGCAAGTTTGT
GGAATTGGTTTAACATAACAAATTGGCTGTGGTATATAAAATTATTCATAATGATAGTAGGAGGCTTGGT
AGGTTTAAGAATAGTTTTTGCTGTACTTTCTATAGTGAATAGAGTTAGGCAGGGATATTCACCATTATCG
TTTCAGACCCACCTCCCAACCCCGAGGGGACCCATGCATTGCATCTCAATTAGTCAGCAACCAGGTGTGG
AAAGTCCCCAGGCTCCCCAGCAGGCAGAAGTATGCAAAGCATGCGTCTCAATTAGTCAGCAACCATAGTC
CCGCCCCTAACTCCGCCCATCCCGCCCCTAACTCCGCCCAGTTCCGCCCATTCTCCGCCCCATGGCTGAC
TAATTTTTTTTATTTATGCAGAGGCCGAGGCCGCCTCGGCCTCTGAGCTATTCCAGAAGTAGTGAGGAGG
CTTTTTTGGAGGCCTAGGCTTTTGCAAAAAGCTTTCTAGAGGTACCACCGGAGCTTACCATGACCGAGTA
CAAGCCCACGGTGCGCCTCGCCACCCGCGACGACGTCCCCAGGGCCGTACGCACCCTCGCCGCCGCGTTC
GCCGACTACCCCGCCACGCGCCACACCGTCGATCCGGACCGCCACATCGAGCGGGTCACCGAGCTGCAAG
AACTCTTCCTCACGCGCGTCGGGCTCGACATCGGCAAGGTGTGGGTCGCGGACGACGGCGCCGCCGTGGC
GGTCTGGACCACGCCGGAGAGCGTCGAAGCGGGGGCGGTGTTCGCCGAGATCGGCCCGCGCATGGCCGAG
TTGAGCGGTTCCCGGCTGGCCGCGCAGCAACAGATGGAAGGCCTCCTGGCGCCGCACCGGCCCAAGGAGC
CCGCGTGGTTCCTGGCCACCGTCGGCGTCTCGCCCGACCACCAGGGCAAGGGTCTGGGCAGCGCCGTCGT
GCTCCCCGGAGTGGAGGCGGCCGAGCGCGCCGGGGTGCCCGCCTTCCTGGAGACCTCCGCGCCCCGCAAC
CTCCCCTTCTACGAGCGGCTCGGCTTCACCGTCACCGCCGACGTCGAGGTGCCCGAAGGACCGCGCACCT
GGTGCATGACCCGCAAGCCCGGTGCCAGTTAACGAATTCTAGATCTTGAGACAAATGGCAGTATTCATCC
ACAATTTTAAAAGAAAAGGGGGGATTGGGGGGTACAGTGCAGGGGAAAGAATAGTAGACATAATAGCAAC
AGACATACAAACTAAAGAATTACAAAAACAAATTACAAAAATTCAAAATTTTCGGGTTTATTACAGGGAC
AGCAGAGATCCACTTTGGCGCCGGCTCGAGGCCTGCAGGTGCAAAGATGGATAAAGTTTTAAACAGAGAG
GAATCTTTGCAGCTAATGGACCTTCTAGGTCTTGAAAGGAGTGGGAATTGGCTCCGGTGCCCGTCAGTGG
GCAGAGCGCACATCGCCCACAGTCCCCGAGAAGTTGGGGGGAGGGGTCGGCAATTGAACCGGTGCCTAGA
GAAGGTGGCGCGGGGTAAACTGGGAAAGTGATGTCGTGTACTGGCTCCGCCTTTTTCCCGAGGGTGGGGG
AGAACCGTATATAAGTGCAGTAGTCGCCGTGAACGTTCTTTTTCGCAACGGGTTTGCCGCCAGAACACAG
GTAAGTGCCGTGTGTGGTTCCCGCGGGCCTGGCCTCTTTACGGGTTATGGCCCTTGCGTGCCTTGAATTA
CTTCCACCTGGCTGCAGTACGTGATTCTTGATCCCGAGCTTCGGGTTGGAAGTGGGTGGGAGAGTTCGAG
GCCTTGCGCTTAAGGAGCCCCTTCGCCTCGTGCTTGAGTTGAGGCCTGGCCTGGGCGCTGGGGCCGCCGC
GTGCGAATCTGGTGGCACCTTCGCGCCTGTCTCGCTGCTTTCGATAAGTCTCTAGCCATTTAAAATTTTT
GATGACCTGCTGCGACGCTTTTTTTCTGGCAAGATAGTCTTGTAAATGCGGGCCAAGATCTGCACACTGG
TATTTCGGTTTTTGGGGCCGCGGGCGGCGACGGGGCCCGTGCGTCCCAGCGCACATGTTCGGCGAGGCGG
GGCCTGCGAGCGCGGCCACCGAGAATCGGACGGGGGTAGTCTCAAGCTGGCCGGCCTGCTCTGGTGCCTG
GCCTCGCGCCGCCGTGTATCGCCCCGCCCTGGGCGGCAAGGCTGGCCCGGTCGGCACCAGTTGCGTGAGC
GGAAAGATGGCCGCTTCCCGGCCCTGCTGCAGGGAGCTCAAAATGGAGGACGCGGCGCTCGGGAGAGCGG
GCGGGTGAGTCACCCACACAAAGGAAAAGGGCCTTTCCGTCCTCAGCCGTCGCTTCATGTGACTCCACGG
AGTACCGGGCGCCGTCCAGGCACCTCGATTAGTTCTCGAGCTTTTGGAGTACGTCGTCTTTAGGTTGGGG
GGAGGGGTTTTATGCGATGGAGTTTCCCCACACTGAGTGGGTGGAGACTGAAGTTAGGCCAGCTTGGCAC
TTGATGTAATTCTCCTTGGAATTTGCCCTTTTTGAGTTTGGATCTTGGTTCATTCTCAAGCCTCAGACAG
TGGTTCAAAGTTTTTTTCTTCCATTTCAGGTGTCGTGAGGCTAGCACCGCCACCATGGCCAACTCAAGTT
TCATTGGGGATCATGTCCATGGAGCTCCTCATGCTGTCATGCCAGAAGTGGAATTCCCTGACCAATTCTT
TACAGTTCTAACCATGGACCATGAACTGGTGACACTCAGGGATGTGGTCATCAACTTCTCTCAGGAGGAA
TGGGAATATCTGGATTCTGCTCAGAGGAACTTGTACTGGGATGTGATGATGGAGAACTACAGCAACTTAC
TCTCACTGGATTTGGAGTCCAGGAATGAGACTAAGCATTTATCTGTAGGAAAAGATATTATTCAAAACAC
TGGTTCTCAGTGGGAGGTAATGGAAAGTAGCAAGTTATGTGGCCTTGAAGGTTCCATTTTCAGAAATGAC
TGGCAAAGCAAAAGCAAGATTGACTTACAAGGACCTGAAGTGGGATATTTCAGTCAAATGAAAATCATCT
CTGAAAATGTGCCCAGTTACAAAACTCATGAATCTCTTACTTTACCTCGGAGAACTCATGACAGTGAGAA
GCCCTATGAATACAAGGAATATGAGAAGGTCTTCAGTTGTGACTTAGAGTTTGATGAATATCAGAAAATA
CATACTGGTGGAAAAAACTATGAATGTAATCAATGTTGGAAAACCTTTGGGATAGATAACTCCAGTATGT
TACAACTGAATATTCATACTGGTGTGAAACCTTGTAAATATATGGAATATGGGAATACATGTAGTTTTTA
TAAAGACTTTAATGTATACCAGAAAATTCATAATGAGAAGTTCTATAAATGTAAGGAATACAGAAGGACC
TTTGAAAGAGTTGGAAAAGTTACTCCACTTCAAAGAGTTCATGATGGTGAGAAACACTTTGAATGCTCAT
TCTGTGGGAAATCCTTTAGAGTGCATGCACAACTTACTCGACATCAGAAAATCCATACTGATGAGAAAAC
TTACAAATGTATGGAATGTGGCAAGGACTTCAGATTTCATTCACAGCTTACCGAACATCAGAGAATTCAT
ACTGGTGAGAAACCCTACAAATGTATGCACTGTGAGAAGGTTTTTAGAATTAGTTCACAGCTCATTGAAC
ATCAGAGAATTCACACTGGTGAGAAACCTTATGCATGTAAGGAATGTGGGAAGGCTTTTGGAGTATGTAG
AGAACTTGCTCGTCATCAGAGAATTCATACTGGTAAGAAACCCTATGAATGCAAAGCATGTGGAAAGGTC
TTTAGAAATAGTTCATCCCTGACTAGACATCAGAGGATTCATACTGGTGAAAAACCCTATAAATGTAAAG
AATGTGAGAAAGCATTTGGAGTAGGTAGTGAACTTACTCGACATGAAAGAATTCACAGTGGTCAAAAACC
TTATGAATGTAAGGAGTGTGGAAAGTTCTTTAGACTTACGTCAGCCCTTATTCAACATCAAAGAATTCAT
AGTGGTGAGAAACCTTATGAATGTAAGGTATGTGGGAAGGCCTTTAGACATAGTTCAGCCCTTACAGAAC
ATCAGAGAATTCATACTGGAGAAAAACCCTATGAATGCAAGGCATGTGGGAAGGCCTTTAGACATAGTTC
ATCCTTTACCAAACATCAGCGCATTCATACTGATGATAAACCCTATGAATGTAAGGAGTGTGGGAATTCC
TTTAGTGTTGTTGGGCATCTTACTTGCCAACCGAAAATTTACACTGGTGAGAAATCATTTGACTAGTAAT
GAACTAGTCCGTAACTTGAAAGTATTTCGATTTCTTGGCTTTATATATCTTGTGGAAAGGACGAACATTA
CGTGATCGGTAGATAGCGACGCGTTAAGTCGACAATCAACCTCTGGATTACAAAATTTGTGAAAGATTGA
CTGGTATTCTTAACTATGTTGCTCCTTTTACGCTATGTGGATACGCTGCTTTAATGCCTTTGTATCATGC
TATTGCTTCCCGTATGGCTTTCATTTTCTCCTCCTTGTATAAATCCTGGTTGCTGTCTCTTTATGAGGAG
TTGTGGCCCGTTGTCAGGCAACGTGGCGTGGTGTGCACTGTGTTTGCTGACGCAACCCCCACTGGTTGGG
GCATTGCCACCACCTGTCAGCTCCTTTCCGGGACTTTCGCTTTCCCCCTCCCTATTGCCACGGCGGAACT
CATCGCCGCCTGCCTTGCCCGCTGCTGGACAGGGGCTCGGCTGTTGGGCACTGACAATTCCGTGGTGTTG
TCGGGGAAATCATCGTCCTTTCCTTGGCTGCTCGCCTGTGTTGCCACCTGGATTCTGCGCGGGACGTCCT
TCTGCTACGTCCCTTCGGCCCTCAATCCAGCGGACCTTCCTTCCCGCGGCCTGCTGCCGGCTCTGCGGCC
TCTTCCGCGTCTTCGCCTTCGCCCTCAGACGAGTCGGATCTCCCTTTGGGCCGCCTCCCCGCGTCGACTT
TAAGACCAATGACTTACAAGGCAGCTGTAGATCTTAGCCACTTTTTAAAAGAAAAGGGGGGACTGGAAGG
GCTAATTCACTCCCAACGAAGACAAGATCTGCTTTTTGCTTGTACTGGGTCTCTCTGGTTAGACCAGATC
TGAGCCTGGGAGCTCTCTGGCTAACTAGGGAACCCACTGCTTAAGCCTCAATAAAGCTTGCCTTGAGTGC
TTCAAGTAGTGTGTGCCCGTCTGTTGTGTGACTCTGGTAACTAGAGATCCCTCAGACCCTTTTAGTCAGT
GTGGAAAATCTCTAGCAGTACGTATAGTAGTTCATGTCATCTTATTATTCAGTATTTATAACTTGCAAAG
AAATGAATATCAGAGAGTGAGAGGAACTTGTTTATTGCAGCTTATAATGGTTACAAATAAAGCAATAGCA
TCACAAATTTCACAAATAAAGCATTTTTTTCACTGCATTCTAGTTGTGGTTTGTCCAAACTCATCAATGT
ATCTTATCATGTCTGGCTCTAGCTATCCCGCCCCTAACTCCGCCCATCCCGCCCCTAACTCCGCCCAGTT
CCGCCCATTCTCCGCCCCATGGCTGACTAATTTTTTTTATTTATGCAGAGGCCGAGGCCGCCTCGGCCTC
TGAGCTATTCCAGAAGTAGTGAGGAGGCTTTTTTGGAGGCCTAGGGACGTACCCAATTCGCCCTATAGTG
AGTCGTATTACGCGCGCTCACTGGCCGTCGTTTTACAACGTCGTGACTGGGAAAACCCTGGCGTTACCCA
ACTTAATCGCCTTGCAGCACATCCCCCTTTCGCCAGCTGGCGTAATAGCGAAGAGGCCCGCACCGATCGC
CCTTCCCAACAGTTGCGCAGCCTGAATGGCGAATGGG
[124 nt withheld, positions 7388-7511]
C
[91 nt withheld, positions 7513-7603]
A
[49 nt withheld, positions 7605-7653]
CCTTTGACGTTGGAGTCCACGTTCTTT
[37 nt withheld, positions 7681-7717]
ACCCTATCTCGGTCTATTCTTTTGATTTATAAGGGATTTTGCCGATTTCGGCCTATTGGTTAAAAAATGA
GCTGATTTAACAAAAATTTAACGCGAATTTTAACAAAATATTAACGCTTACAATTTAGGTGGCACTTTTC
GGGGAAATGTGCGCGGAACCCCTATTTGTTTATTTTTCTAAATACATTCAAATATGTATCCGCTCATGAG
ACAATAACCCTGATAAATGCTTCAATAATATTGAAAAAGGAAGAGTATGAGTATTCAACATTTCCGTGTC
GCCCTTATTCCCTTTTTTGCGGCATTTTGCCTTCCTGTTTTTGCTCACCCAGAAACGCTGGTGAAAGTAA
AAGATGCTGAAGATCAGTTGGGTGCACGAGTGGGTTACATCGAACTGGATCTCAACAGCGGTAAGATCCT
TGAGAGTTTTCGCCCCGAAGAACGTTTTCCAATGATGAGCACTTTTAAAGTTCTGCTATGTGGCGCGGTA
TTATCCCGTATTGACGCCGGGCAAGAGCAACTCGGTCGCCGCATACACTATTCTCAGAATGACTTGGTTG
AGTACTCACCAGTCACAGAAAAGCATCTTACGGATGGCATGACAGTAAGAGAATTATGCAGTGCTGCCAT
AACCATGAGTGATAACACTGCGGCCAACTTACTTCTGACAACGATCGGAGGACCGAAGGAGCTAACCGCT
TTTTTGCACAACATGGGGGATCATGTAACTCGCCTTGATCGTTGGGAACCGGAGCTGAATGAAGCCATAC
CAAACGACGAGCGTGACACCACGATGCCTGTAGCAATGGCAACAACGTTGCGCAAACTATTAACTGGCGA
ACTACTTACTCTAGCTTCCCGGCAACAATTAATAGACTGGATGGAGGCGGATAAAGTTGCAGGACCACTT
CTGCGCTCGGCCCTTCCGGCTGGCTGGTTTATTGCTGATAAATCTGGAGCCGGTGAGCGTGGGTCTCGCG
GTATCATTGCAGCACTGGGGCCAGATGGTAAGCCCTCCCGTATCGTAGTTATCTACACGACGGGGAGTCA
GGCAACTATGGATGAACGAAATAGACAGATCGCTGAGATAGGTGCCTCACTGATTAAGCATTGGTAACTG
TCAGACCAAGTTTACTCATATATACTTTAGATTGATTTAAAACTTCATTTTTAATTTAAAAGGATCTAGG
TGAAGATCCTTTTTGATAATCTCATGACCAAAATCCCTTAACGTGAGTTTTCGTTCCACTGAGCGTCAGA
CCCCGTAGAAAAGATCAAAGGATCTTCTTGAGATCCTTTTTTTCTGCGCGTAATCTGCTGCTTGCAAACA
AAAAAACCACCGCTACCAGCGGTGGTTTGTTTGCCGGATCAAGAGCTACCAACTCTTTTTCCGAAGGTAA
CTGGCTTCAGCAGAGCGCAGATACCAAATACTGTTCTTCTAGTGTAGCCGTAGTTAGGCCACCACTTCAA
GAACTCTGTAGCACCGCCTACATACCTCGCTCTGCTAATCCTGTTACCAGTGGCTGCTGCCAGTGGCGAT
AAGTCGTGTCTTACCGGGTTGGACTCAAGACGATAGTTACCGGATAAGGCGCAGCGGTCGGGCTGAACGG
GGGGTTCGTGCACACAGCCCAGCTTGGAGCGAACGACCTACACCGAACTGAGATACCTACAGCGTGAGCT
ATGAGAAAGCGCCACGCTTCCCGAAGGGAGAAAGGCGGACAGGTATCCGGTAAGCGGCAGGGTCGGAACA
GGAGAGCGCACGAGGGAGCTTCCAGGGGGAAACGCCTGGTATCTTTATAGTCCTGTCGGGTTTCGCCACC
TCTGACTTGAGCGTCGATTTTTGTGATGCTCGTCAGGGGGGCGGAGCCTATGGAAAAACGCCAGCAACGC
GGCCTTTTTACGGTTCCTGGCCTTTTGCTGGCCTTTTGCTCACATGTTCTTTCCTGCGTTATCCCCTGAT
TCTGTGGATAACCGTATTACCGCCTTTGAGTGAGCTGATACCGCTCGCCGCAGCCGAACGACCGAGCGCA
GCGAGTCAGTGAGCGAGGAAGCGGAAGAGCGCCCAATACGCAAACCGCCTCTCCCCGCGCGTTGGCCGAT
TCATTAATGCAGCTGGCACGACAGGTTTCCCGACTGGAAAGCGGGCAGTGAGCGCAACGCAATTAATGTG
AGTTAGCTCACTCATTAGGCACCCCAGGCTTTACACTTTATGCTTCCGGCTCGTATGTTGTGTGGAATTG
TGAGCGGATAACAATTTCACACAGGAAACAGCTATGACCATGATTACGCCAAGCGCGCAATTAACCCTCA
CTAAAGGGAACAAAAGCTGGAGCTGCAAGC
Features (pLannotate 1.2.2; 32 found; start..end, strand, type, name):
      5..231     +  promoter       RSV promoter: Rous sarcoma virus enhancer/promoter
    232..412     +  LTR            5' LTR (truncated): truncated 5' long terminal repeat (LTR) from HIV-1
    459..584     +  misc_feature   HIV-1 Ψ: packaging signal of human immunodeficiency virus type 1
    568..931     +  CDS            HIV-1 gag (fragment): gag protein from human immunodeficiency virus 1; gag
   1077..1310    +  misc_feature   RRE: The Rev response element (RRE) of HIV-1 allows for Rev-dependent mRNA export from the nucleus to the cytoplasm.
   1687..1713    +  CDS            Rev (fragment): human immunodeficiency virus 1 (HIV-1) Rev protein; rev; enhances nuclear export of unspliced and incompletely spliced viral mRNAs
   1720..1743    +  promoter       SV40 promoter (fragment): SV40 early promoter
   1744..1815    +  promoter       SV40 promoter (fragment): SV40 enhancer and early promoter
   1839..1974    +  rep_origin     SV40 ori: SV40 origin of replication
   2020..2616    +  CDS            PuroR (fragment): puromycin N-acetyltransferase; pac from Streptomyces; confers resistance to puromycin
   2665..2782    +  misc_feature   cPPT/CTS: central polypurine tract and central termination sequence of HIV-1
   2847..2913    +  CDS            small t antigen (fragment): SV40 (simian virus 40) small t antigen
   2920..4098    +  promoter       EF-1α promoter: strong constitutive promoter for human elongation factor EF-1α
   4115..4993    +  CDS            ZNF529 (fragment): ZN529_HUMAN - Also known as KIAA1615. Experimental evidence at protein level: Swiss-Prot protein existence level 1. May be involved in transcriptional regulation. From Homo sapiens (Human).
   5360..5376    +  CDS            CCR5TC (fragment): zinc-finger domain from the CCR5-224 (+) zinc-finger nuclease that recognizes the left half-site target sequence in the human CCR5 gene (Perez et al., 2008; Gross et al., 2013)
   5819..5872    +  promoter       U6 promoter (fragment): RNA polymerase III promoter for human U6 snRNA
   5914..6502    +  misc_feature   WPRE: woodchuck hepatitis virus posttranscriptional regulatory element
   6553..6572    +  misc_feature   cPPT/CTS (fragment): central polypurine tract and central termination sequence of HIV-1
   6574..6807    +  LTR            3' LTR (ΔU3): self-inactivating 3' long terminal repeat (LTR) from HIV-1
   6885..7006    +  polyA_signal   SV40 poly(A) signal: SV40 polyadenylation signal
   7046..7181    +  rep_origin     SV40 ori: SV40 origin of replication
   7202..7220    -  promoter       T7 promoter: promoter for bacteriophage T7 RNA polymerase
   7228..7383    +  CDS            lacZα (fragment): LacZα fragment of β-galactosidase; lacZ fragment
   7388..7816    +  rep_origin     f1 ori (sequence partly withheld): f1 bacteriophage origin of replication; arrow indicates direction of (+) strand synthesis
   7869..7973    +  promoter       AmpR promoter: bla
   7974..8834    +  CDS            AmpR: β-lactamase; bla; confers resistance to ampicillin, carbenicillin, and related antibiotics
   9005..9593    +  rep_origin     ori: high-copy-number ColE1/pMB1/pBR322/pUC origin of replication
   9776..9868    +  CDS            lacI (fragment): lac repressor; lacI; The lac repressor binds to the lac operator to inhibit transcription in E. coli. This inhibition can be relieved by adding lactose or isopropyl-β-D-thiogalactopyranoside (IPTG).
   9881..9902    +  protein_bind   CAP binding site: CAP binding activates transcription in the presence of cAMP. E. coli catabolite activator protein
   9917..9947    +  promoter       lac promoter: promoter for the E. coli lac operon
   9955..9971    +  protein_bind   lac operator: The lac repressor binds to the lac operator to inhibit transcription in E. coli. This inhibition can be relieved by adding lactose or isopropyl-β-D-thiogalactopyranoside (IPTG). lac repressor encoded by lacI
  10016..10034   +  promoter       T3 promoter: promoter for bacteriophage T3 RNA polymerase
