[The description below was written by a language model from this plasmid's Addgene catalogue record and pLannotate feature annotations shown in this document.]
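Description:
TFORF2145 is a third-generation-style, self-inactivating lentiviral expression plasmid built on the pLX_TRC317 backbone and designed to overexpress the human zinc-finger protein ZNF529 in mammalian cells. It belongs to a barcoded transcription factor ORF collection in which each construct carries a unique 24-bp barcode, so the identity of the delivered factor can be read out in pooled screens. In bacteria the plasmid is maintained through a high-copy ColE1/pUC-type origin and selected with ampicillin (AmpR under its own bla promoter). An f1 origin and remnants of a lac/lacZα cloning region flanked by T7 and T3 promoters are also present in the backbone.

The viral portion begins with an RSV promoter fused to a truncated HIV-1 5' LTR, which drives Tat-independent production of genomic RNA in packaging cells. It is followed by the Ψ packaging signal with a gag fragment, the RRE for Rev-dependent nuclear export, and a cPPT/CTS element that aids nuclear import. An SV40 early promoter drives the puromycin N-acetyltransferase gene, allowing selection of transduced cells. Downstream, the strong constitutive EF-1α promoter drives the synthesized ZNF529 ORF of roughly 1.8 kb. The automated annotation labels only part of this region as ZNF529, and short hits within it to a CCR5 zinc-finger domain and a U6 promoter fragment are probably incidental matches rather than functional parts. The barcode is not annotated in the feature table. A WPRE enhances transcript stability and expression, and the ΔU3 3' LTR renders the integrated provirus self-inactivating, with an SV40 poly(A) signal beyond it. The depositor notes that the plasmid may be prone to recombination.
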