Addgene plasmid #141941: TFORF2145
Purpose: Lentiviral vector for overexpressing transcription factor ORFs with unique 24-bp barcodes. Barcodes facilitate identification of transcription factors in pooled screens.
Depositing lab: Feng Zhang. Depositing organization: Broad Institute. Publication: A transcription factor atlas of directed differentiation. Joung J, Ma S, Tay T, Geiger-Schuller KR, Kirchgatterer PC, Verdine VK, Guo B, Arias-Garcia MA, Allen WE, Singh A, Kuksenko O, Abudayyeh OO, Gootenberg JS, Fu Z, Macrae RK, Buenrostro JD, Regev A, Zhang F. Cell. 2023 Jan 5;186(1):209-229.e26. doi: 10.1016/j.cell.2022.11.026. PubMed 36608654.
Backbone
  Vector backbone: pLX_TRC317
  Backbone manufacturer: Broad Institute Genetic Perturbation Platform
  Backbone size w/o insert (bp): 8264
  Vector type: Mammalian Expression, Lentiviral
  Selectable markers: Puromycin
Growth in bacteria
  Bacterial resistance: Ampicillin, 100 μg/mL
  Growth temperature: 37°C
  Growth strain: NEB Stable
  Copy number: High Copy
Gene/Insert
  Gene/Insert name: ZNF529
  Species: H. sapiens (human)
  Insert size (bp): 1793
  Entrez Gene: ZNF529
  Promoter: EF1a
  Cloning method: Unknown
  Sequencing primers: 5′ GGGTGGAGACTGAAGTTAGGCCAG; 3′ CACATAGCGTAAAAGGAGCAACATAG
Terms and licenses: Academic/Nonprofit Terms; Industry Terms: Not Available to Industry
Depositor comments: NM_020951,NM_001145649,XM_006723302,XM_011527164,ENST00000591340 . The transcription factor ORF portion of this plasmid was synthesized by Genewiz. Please test multiple small colonies in case of plasmid recombination. To make this collection available in a timely manner, a portion of this collection was not fully sequenced by Addgene. If an Addgene verified full plasmid sequence is not available, please contact us prior to placing an order to request the full sequence.
How to cite: TFORF2145 was a gift from Feng Zhang (Addgene plasmid # 141941 ; http://n2t.net/addgene:141941 ; RRID:Addgene_141941)
