>Addgene plasmid #141941 | TFORF2145 | depositor partial sequence | sequence record 277960 | Insert
ACCGCCACCATGGCCAACTCAAGTTTCATTGGGGATCATGTCCATGGAGCTCCTCATGCTGTCATGCCAG
AAGTGGAATTCCCTGACCAATTCTTTACAGTTCTAACCATGGACCATGAACTGGTGACACTCAGGGATGT
GGTCATCAACTTCTCTCAGGAGGAATGGGAATATCTGGATTCTGCTCAGAGGAACTTGTACTGGGATGTG
ATGATGGAGAACTACAGCAACTTACTCTCACTGGATTTGGAGTCCAGGAATGAGACTAAGCATTTATCTG
TAGGAAAAGATATTATTCAAAACACTGGTTCTCAGTGGGAGGTAATGGAAAGTAGCAAGTTATGTGGCCT
TGAAGGTTCCATTTTCAGAAATGACTGGCAAAGCAAAAGCAAGATTGACTTACAAGGACCTGAAGTGGGA
TATTTCAGTCAAATGAAAATCATCTCTGAAAATGTGCCCAGTTACAAAACTCATGAATCTCTTACTTTAC
CTCGGAGAACTCATGACAGTGAGAAGCCCTATGAATACAAGGAATATGAGAAGGTCTTCAGTTGTGACTT
AGAGTTTGATGAATATCAGAAAATACATACTGGTGGAAAAAACTATGAATGTAATCAATGTTGGAAAACC
TTTGGGATAGATAACTCCAGTATGTTACAACTGAATATTCATACTGGTGTGAAACCTTGTAAATATATGG
AATATGGGAATACATGTAGTTTTTATAAAGACTTTAATGTATACCAGAAAATTCATAATGAGAAGTTCTA
TAAATGTAAGGAATACAGAAGGACCTTTGAAAGAGTTGGAAAAGTTACTCCACTTCAAAGAGTTCATGAT
GGTGAGAAACACTTTGAATGCTCATTCTGTGGGAAATCCTTTAGAGTGCATGCACAACTTACTCGACATC
AGAAAATCCATACTGATGAGAAAACTTACAAATGTATGGAATGTGGCAAGGACTTCAGATTTCATTCACA
GCTTACCGAACATCAGAGAATTCATACTGGTGAGAAACCCTACAAATGTATGCACTGTGAGAAGGTTTTT
AGAATTAGTTCACAGCTCATTGAACATCAGAGAATTCACACTGGTGAGAAACCTTATGCATGTAAGGAAT
GTGGGAAGGCTTTTGGAGTATGTAGAGAACTTGCTCGTCATCAGAGAATTCATACTGGTAAGAAACCCTA
TGAATGCAAAGCATGTGGAAAGGTCTTTAGAAATAGTTCATCCCTGACTAGACATCAGAGGATTCATACT
GGTGAAAAACCCTATAAATGTAAAGAATGTGAGAAAGCATTTGGAGTAGGTAGTGAACTTACTCGACATG
AAAGAATTCACAGTGGTCAAAAACCTTATGAATGTAAGGAGTGTGGAAAGTTCTTTAGACTTACGTCAGC
CCTTATTCAACATCAAAGAATTCATAGTGGTGAGAAACCTTATGAATGTAAGGTATGTGGGAAGGCCTTT
AGACATAGTTCAGCCCTTACAGAACATCAGAGAATTCATACTGGAGAAAAACCCTATGAATGCAAGGCAT
GTGGGAAGGCCTTTAGACATAGTTCATCCTTTACCAAACATCAGCGCATTCATACTGATGATAAACCCTA
TGAATGTAAGGAGTGTGGGAATTCCTTTAGTGTTGTTGGGCATCTTACTTGCCAACCGAAAATTTACACT
GGTGAGAAATCATTTGACTAGTAATGAACTAGTCCGTAACTTGAAAGTATTTCGATTTCTTGGCTTTATA
TATCTTGTGGAAAGGACGAACATTACGTGATCGGTAGATAGCG
