>Addgene plasmid #141941 | TFORF2145 | depositor partial sequence | sequence record 277961 | Barcode
ACATTACGTGATCGGTAGATAGCG
